>Addgene plasmid #164803 | pREDIT_MCP-RecT | addgene full sequence | sequence record 325318 | Addgene NGS Result
GTCGACGGATCGGGAGATCTCCCGATCCCCTATGGTGCACTCTCAGTACAATCTGCTCTGATGCCGCATA
GTTAAGCCAGTATCTGCTCCCTGCTTGTGTGTTGGAGGTCGCTGAGTAGTGCGCGAGCAAAATTTAAGCT
ACAACAAGGCAAGGCTTGACCGACAATTGCATGAAGAATCTGCTTAGGGTTAGGCGTTTTGCGCTGCTTC
GCGATGTACGGGCCAGATATACGCGTTGACATTGATTATTGACTAGTTATTAATAGTAATCAATTACGGG
GTCATTAGTTCATAGCCCATATATGGAGTTCCGCGTTACATAACTTACGGTAAATGGCCCGCCTGGCTGA
CCGCCCAACGACCCCCGCCCATTGACGTCAATAATGACGTATGTTCCCATAGTAACGCCAATAGGGACTT
TCCATTGACGTCAATGGGTGGAGTATTTACGGTAAACTGCCCACTTGGCAGTACATCAAGTGTATCATAT
GCCAAGTACGCCCCCTATTGACGTCAATGACGGTAAATGGCCCGCCTGGCATTATGCCCAGTACATGACC
TTATGGGACTTTCCTACTTGGCAGTACATCTACGTATTAGTCATCGCTATTACCATGGTGATGCGGTTTT
GGCAGTACATCAATGGGCGTGGATAGCGGTTTGACTCACGGGGATTTCCAAGTCTCCACCCCATTGACGT
CAATGGGAGTTTGTTTTGGCACCAAAATCAACGGGACTTTCCAAAATGTCGTAACAACTCCGCCCCATTG
ACGCAAATGGGCGGTAGGCGTGTACGGTGGGAGGTCTATATAAGCAGCGCGTTTTGCCTGTACTGGGTCT
CTCTGGTTAGACCAGATCTGAGCCTGGGAGCTCTCTGGCTAACTAGGGAACCCACTGCTTAAGCCTCAAT
AAAGCTTGCCTTGAGTGCTTCAAGTAGTGTGTGCCCGTCTGTTGTGTGACTCTGGTAACTAGAGATCCCT
CAGACCCTTTTAGTCAGTGTGGAAAATCTCTAGCAGTGGCGCCCGAACAGGGACTTGAAAGCGAAAGGGA
AACCAGAGGAGCTCTCTCGACGCAGGACTCGGCTTGCTGAAGCGCGCACGGCAAGAGGCGAGGGGCGGCG
ACTGGTGAGTACGCCAAAAATTTTGACTAGCGGAGGCTAGAAGGAGAGAGATGGGTGCGAGAGCGTCAGT
ATTAAGCGGGGGAGAATTAGATCGCGATGGGAAAAAATTCGGTTAAGGCCAGGGGGAAAGAAAAAATATA
AATTAAAACATATAGTATGGGCAAGCAGGGAGCTAGAACGATTCGCAGTTAATCCTGGCCTGTTAGAAAC
ATCAGAAGGCTGTAGACAAATACTGGGACAGCTACAACCATCCCTTCAGACAGGATCAGAAGAACTTAGA
TCATTATATAATACAGTAGCAACCCTCTATTGTGTGCATCAAAGGATAGAGATAAAAGACACCAAGGAAG
CTTTAGACAAGATAGAGGAAGAGCAAAACAAAAGTAAGACCACCGCACAGCAAGCGGCCGCTGATCTTCA
GACCTGGAGGAGGAGATATGAGGGACAATTGGAGAAGTGAATTATATAAATATAAAGTAGTAAAAATTGA
ACCATTAGGAGTAGCACCCACCAAGGCAAAGAGAAGAGTGGTGCAGAGAGAAAAAAGAGCAGTGGGAATA
GGAGCTTTGTTCCTTGGGTTCTTGGGAGCAGCAGGAAGCACTATGGGCGCAGCGTCAATGACGCTGACGG
TACAGGCCAGACAATTATTGTCTGGTATAGTGCAGCAGCAGAACAATTTGCTGAGGGCTATTGAGGCGCA
ACAGCATCTGTTGCAACTCACAGTCTGGGGCATCAAGCAGCTCCAGGCAAGAATCCTGGCTGTGGAAAGA
TACCTAAAGGATCAACAGCTCCTGGGGATTTGGGGTTGCTCTGGAAAACTCATTTGCACCACTGCTGTGC
CTTGGAATGCTAGTTGGAGTAATAAATCTCTGGAACAGATTTGGAATCACACGACCTGGATGGAGTGGGA
CAGAGAAATTAACAATTACACAAGCTTAATACACTCCTTAATTGAAGAATCGCAAAACCAGCAAGAAAAG
AATGAACAAGAATTATTGGAATTAGATAAATGGGCAAGTTTGTGGAATTGGTTTAACATAACAAATTGGC
TGTGGTATATAAAATTATTCATAATGATAGTAGGAGGCTTGGTAGGTTTAAGAATAGTTTTTGCTGTACT
TTCTATAGTGAATAGAGTTAGGCAGGGATATTCACCATTATCGTTTCAGACCCACCTCCCAACCCCGAGG
GGACCCGACAGGCCCGAAGGAATAGAAGAAGAAGGTGGAGAGAGAGACAGAGACAGATCCATTCGATTAG
TGAACGGATCGGCACTGCGTGCGCCAATTCTGCAGACAAATGGCAGTATTCATCCACAATTTTAAAAGAA
AAGGGGGGATTGGGGGGTACAGTGCAGGGGAAAGAATAGTAGACATAATAGCAACAGACATACAAACTAA
AGAATTACAAAAACAAATTACAAAAATTCAAAATTTTCGGGTTTATTACAGGGACAGCAGAGATCCAGTT
TGGTTAATTAATGCAAAGATGGATAAAGTTTTAAACAGAGAGGAATCTTTGCAGCTAATGGACCTTCTAG
GTCTTGAAAGGAGTGGGAATTGGCTCCGGTGCCCGTCAGTGGGCAGAGCGCACATCGCCCACAGTCCCCG
AGAAGTTGGGGGGAGGGGTCGGCAATTGAACCGGTGCCTAGAGAAGGTGGCGCGGGGTAAACTGGGAAAG
TGATGTCGTGTACTGGCTCCGCCTTTTTCCCGAGGGTGGGGGAGAACCGTATATAAGTGCAGTAGTCGCC
GTGAACGTTCTTTTTCGCAACGGGTTTGCCGCCAGAACACAGGTAAGTGCCGTGTGTGGTTCCCGCGGGC
CTGGCCTCTTTACGGGTTATGGCCCTTGCGTGCCTTGAATTACTTCCACCTGGCTGCAGTACGTGATTCT
TGATCCCGAGCTTCGGGTTGGAAGTGGGTGGGAGAGTTCGAGGCCTTGCGCTTAAGGAGCCCCTTCGCCT
CGTGCTTGAGTTGAGGCCTGGCCTGGGCGCTGGGGCCGCCGCGTGCGAATCTGGTGGCACCTTCGCGCCT
GTCTCGCTGCTTTCGATAAGTCTCTAGCCATTTAAAATTTTTGATGACCTGCTGCGACGCTTTTTTTCTG
GCAAGATAGTCTTGTAAATGCGGGCCAAGATCTGCACACTGGTATTTCGGTTTTTGGGGCCGCGGGCGGC
GACGGGGCCCGTGCGCCCCAGCGCACATGTTCGGCGAGGCGGGGCCTGCGAGCGCGGCCACCGAGAATCG
GACGGGGGTAGTCTCAAGCTGGCCGGCCTGCTCTGGTGCCTGGCCTCGCGCCGCCGTGTATCGCCCCGCC
CTGGGCGGCAAGGCTGGCCCGGTCGGCACCAGTTGCGTGAGCGGAAAGATGGCCGCTTCCCGGCCCTGCT
GCAGGGAGCTCAAAATGAAGGACGCGGCGCTCGGGAGAGCGGGCGGGTGAGTCACCCACACAAAGGAAAA
GGGCCTTTCCGTCCTCAGCCGTCGCTTCATGTGACTCCACGGAGTACCGGGCGCCGTCCAGGCACCTCGA
TTAGTTCTCGAGCTTTTGGAGTACGTCGTCTTTAGGTTGGGGGGAGGGGTTTTATGCGATGGAGTTTCCC
CACACTGAGTGGGTGGAGACTGAAGTTAGGCCAGCTTGGCACTTGATGTAATTCTCCTTGGAATTTGCCC
TTTTTGAGTTTGGATCTTGGTTCATTCTCAAGCCTCAGACAGTGGTTCAAAGTTTTTTTCTTCCATTTCA
GGTGTCGTGACGTACGGCCACCATGGCTTCAAACTTTACTCAGTTCGTGCTCGTGGACAATGGTGGGACA
GGGGATGTGACAGTGGCTCCTTCTAATTTCGCTAATGGGGTGGCAGAGTGGATCAGCTCCAACTCACGGA
GCCAGGCCTACAAGGTGACATGCAGCGTCAGGCAGTCTAGTGCCCAGAAGAGAAAGTATACCATCAAGGT
GGAGGTCCCCAAAGTGGCTACCCAGACAGTGGGCGGAGTCGAACTGCCTGTCGCCGCTTGGAGGTCCTAC
CTGAACATGGAGCTCACTATCCCAATTTTCGCTACCAATTCTGACTGTGAACTCATCGTGAAGGCAATGC
AGGGGCTCCTCAAAGACGGTAATCCTATCCCTTCCGCCATCGCCGCTAACTCAGGTATCTACAGCGCTTC
CGGAGGATCTAGCGGAGGCTCCTCTGGCTCTGAGACACCTGGCACAAGCGAGAGCGCAACACCTGAAAGC
AGCGGGGGCAGCAGCGGGGGGTCAGGAGGATCCATGACAAAACAACCTCCAATAGCAAAAGCTGATCTGC
AGAAAACCCAGGGCAATAGAGCCCCTGCTGCTGTGAAGAATAGTGACGTGATTAGCTTCATCAACCAGCC
TAGCATGAAGGAGCAGCTGGCCGCCGCCCTGCCTCGCCACATGACCGCAGAGCGGATGATTCGGATCGCT
ACAACCGAGATCAGAAAAGTGCCCGCTCTGGGGAACTGTGATACCATGTCTTTCGTGAGCGCCATTGTGC
AGTGTAGCCAGCTGGGCCTGGAGCCCGGAAGTGCCCTGGGCCACGCCTACCTGCTGCCCTTCGGCAACAA
GAACGAGAAATCCGGTAAAAAGAACGTGCAGCTGATCATCGGTTATAGAGGTATGATCGATCTGGCTCGG
CGGTCCGGCCAAATCGCCAGCCTGTCTGCCAGGGTGGTGAGAGAGGGCGACGAGTTCAGCTTTGAGTTTG
GCCTGGACGAAAAGTTGATCCATCGGCCCGGAGAGAACGAGGACGCCCCTGTCACCCACGTGTATGCCGT
GGCTAGACTGAAGGACGGCGGTACACAGTTCGAAGTTATGACCCGGAAGCAGATCGAACTGGTGAGGTCC
CTGTCCAAGGCCGGCAATAACGGGCCCTGGGTGACCCACTGGGAAGAAATGGCCAAGAAAACCGCCATTA
GACGCCTGTTCAAGTACCTGCCCGTGTCCATTGAGATTCAGAGGGCCGTGTCTATGGATGAGAAAGAGCC
CCTGACCATCGACCCTGCTGACAGCAGCGTGCTGACCGGCGAGTACTCTGTGATTGACAATTCTGAGGAG
TCTGGTGGTTCTCCTAAGAAAAAGAGGAAGGTGTGAGAATTCGATATCAAGCTTATCGATAATCAACCTC
TGGATTACAAAATTTGTGAAAGATTGACTGGTATTCTTAACTATGTTGCTCCTTTTACGCTATGTGGATA
CGCTGCTTTAATGCCTTTGTATCATGCTATTGCTTCCCGTATGGCTTTCATTTTCTCCTCCTTGTATAAA
TCCTGGTTGCTGTCTCTTTATGAGGAGTTGTGGCCCGTTGTCAGGCAACGTGGCGTGGTGTGCACTGTGT
TTGCTGACGCAACCCCCACTGGTTGGGGCATTGCCACCACCTGTCAGCTCCTTTCCGGGACTTTCGCTTT
CCCCCTCCCTATTGCCACGGCGGAACTCATCGCCGCCTGCCTTGCCCGCTGCTGGACAGGGGCTCGGCTG
TTGGGCACTGACAATTCCGTGGTGTTGTCGGGGAAATCATCGTCCTTTCCTTGGCTGCTCGCCTGTGTTG
CCACCTGGATTCTGCGCGGGACGTCCTTCTGCTACGTCCCTTCGGCCCTCAATCCAGCGGACCTTCCTTC
CCGCGGCCTGCTGCCGGCTCTGCGGCCTCTTCCGCGTCTTCGCCTTCGCCCTCAGACGAGTCGGATCTCC
CTTTGGGCCGCCTCCCCGCATCGATACCGTCGACCTCGAGACCTAGAAAAACATGGAGCAATCACAAGTA
GCAATACAGCAGCTACCAATGCTGATTGTGCCTGGCTAGAAGCACAAGAGGAGGAGGAGGTGGGTTTTCC
AGTCACACCTCAGGTACCTTTAAGACCAATGACTTACAAGGCAGCTGTAGATCTTAGCCACTTTTTAAAA
GAAAAGGGGGGACTGGAAGGGCTAATTCACTCCCAACGAAGACAAGATATCCTTGATCTGTGGATCTACC
ACACACAAGGCTACTTCCCTGATTGGCAGAACTACACACCAGGGCCAGGGATCAGATATCCACTGACCTT
TGGATGGTGCTACAAGCTAGTACCAGTTGAGCAAGAGAAGGTAGAAGAAGCCAATGAAGGAGAGAACACC
CGCTTGTTACACCCTGTGAGCCTGCATGGGATGGATGACCCGGAGAGAGAAGTATTAGAGTGGAGGTTTG
ACAGCCGCCTAGCATTTCATCACATGGCCCGAGAGCTGCATCCGGACTGTACTGGGTCTCTCTGGTTAGA
CCAGATCTGAGCCTGGGAGCTCTCTGGCTAACTAGGGAACCCACTGCTTAAGCCTCAATAAAGCTTGCCT
TGAGTGCTTCAAGTAGTGTGTGCCCGTCTGTTGTGTGACTCTGGTAACTAGAGATCCCTCAGACCCTTTT
AGTCAGTGTGGAAAATCTCTAGCAGGGCCCGTTTAAACCCGCTGATCAGCCTCGACTGTGCCTTCTAGTT
GCCAGCCATCTGTTGTTTGCCCCTCCCCCGTGCCTTCCTTGACCCTGGAAGGTGCCACTCCCACTGTCCT
TTCCTAATAAAATGAGGAAATTGCATCGCATTGTCTGAGTAGGTGTCATTCTATTCTGGGGGGTGGGGTG
GGGCAGGACAGCAAGGGGGAGGATTGGGAAGACAATAGCAGGCATGCTGGGGATGCGGTGGGCTCTATGG
CTTCTGAGGCGGAAAGAACCAGCTGGGGCTCTAGGGGGTATCCCC
[124 nt withheld, positions 6836-6959]
C
[91 nt withheld, positions 6961-7051]
A
[49 nt withheld, positions 7053-7101]
CCTTTGACGTTGGAGTCCACGTTCTTT
[37 nt withheld, positions 7129-7165]
ACCCTATCTCGGTCTATTCTTTTGATTTATAAGGGATTTTGCCGATTTCGGCCTATTGGTTAAAAAATGA
GCTGATTTAACAAAAATTTAACGCGAATTAATTCTGTGGAATGTGTGTCAGTTAGGGTGTGGAAAGTCCC
CAGGCTCCCCAGCAGGCAGAAGTATGCAAAGCATGCATCTCAATTAGTCAGCAACCAGGTGTGGAAAGTC
CCCAGGCTCCCCAGCAGGCAGAAGTATGCAAAGCATGCATCTCAATTAGTCAGCAACCATAGTCCCGCCC
CTAACTCCGCCCATCCCGCCCCTAACTCCGCCCAGTTCCGCCCATTCTCCGCCCCATGGCTGACTAATTT
TTTTTATTTATGCAGAGGCCGAGGCCGCCTCTGCCTCTGAGCTATTCCAGAAGTAGTGAGGAGGCTTTTT
TGGAGGCCTAGGCTTTTGCAAAAAGCTCCCGGGAGCTTGTATATCCATTTTCGGATCTGATCAGCACGTG
TTGACAATTAATCATCGGCATAGTATATCGGCATAGTATAATACGACAAGGTGAGGAACTAAACCATGGC
CAAGTTGACCAGTGCCGTTCCGGTGCTCACCGCGCGCGACGTCGCCGGAGCGGTCGAGTTCTGGACCGAC
CGGCTCGGGTTCTCCCGGGACTTCGTGGAGGACGACTTCGCCGGTGTGGTCCGGGACGACGTGACCCTGT
TCATCAGCGCGGTCCAGGACCAGGTGGTGCCGGACAACACCCTGGCCTGGGTGTGGGTGCGCGGCCTGGA
CGAGCTGTACGCCGAGTGGTCGGAGGTCGTGTCCACGAACTTCCGGGACGCCTCCGGGCCGGCCATGACC
GAGATCGGCGAGCAGCCGTGGGGGCGGGAGTTCGCCCTGCGCGACCCGGCCGGCAACTGCGTGCACTTCG
TGGCCGAGGAGCAGGACTGACACGTGCTACGAGATTTCGATTCCACCGCCGCCTTCTATGAAAGGTTGGG
CTTCGGAATCGTTTTCCGGGACGCCGGCTGGATGATCCTCCAGCGCGGGGATCTCATGCTGGAGTTCTTC
GCCCACCCCAACTTGTTTATTGCAGCTTATAATGGTTACAAATAAAGCAATAGCATCACAAATTTCACAA
ATAAAGCATTTTTTTCACTGCATTCTAGTTGTGGTTTGTCCAAACTCATCAATGTATCTTATCATGTCTG
TATACCGTCGACCTCTAGCTAGAGCTTGGCGTAATCATGGTCATAGCTGTTTCCTGTGTGAAATTGTTAT
CCGCTCACAATTCCACACAACATACGAGCCGGAAGCATAAAGTGTAAAGCCTGGGGTGCCTAATGAGTGA
GCTAACTCACATTAATTGCGTTGCGCTCACTGCCCGCTTTCCAGTCGGGAAACCTGTCGTGCCAGCTGCA
TTAATGAATCGGCCAACGCGCGGGGAGAGGCGGTTTGCGTATTGGGCGCTCTTCCGCTTCCTCGCTCACT
GACTCGCTGCGCTCGGTCGTTCGGCTGCGGCGAGCGGTATCAGCTCACTCAAAGGCGGTAATACGGTTAT
CCACAGAATCAGGGGATAACGCAGGAAAGAACATGTGAGCAAAAGGCCAGCAAAAGGCCAGGAACCGTAA
AAAGGCCGCGTTGCTGGCGTTTTTCCATAGGCTCCGCCCCCCTGACGAGCATCACAAAAATCGACGCTCA
AGTCAGAGGTGGCGAAACCCGACAGGACTATAAAGATACCAGGCGTTTCCCCCTGGAAGCTCCCTCGTGC
GCTCTCCTGTTCCGACCCTGCCGCTTACCGGATACCTGTCCGCCTTTCTCCCTTCGGGAAGCGTGGCGCT
TTCTCATAGCTCACGCTGTAGGTATCTCAGTTCGGTGTAGGTCGTTCGCTCCAAGCTGGGCTGTGTGCAC
GAACCCCCCGTTCAGCCCGACCGCTGCGCCTTATCCGGTAACTATCGTCTTGAGTCCAACCCGGTAAGAC
ACGACTTATCGCCACTGGCAGCAGCCACTGGTAACAGGATTAGCAGAGCGAGGTATGTAGGCGGTGCTAC
AGAGTTCTTGAAGTGGTGGCCTAACTACGGCTACACTAGAAGAACAGTATTTGGTATCTGCGCTCTGCTG
AAGCCAGTTACCTTCGGAAAAAGAGTTGGTAGCTCTTGATCCGGCAAACAAACCACCGCTGGTAGCGGTG
GTTTTTTTGTTTGCAAGCAGCAGATTACGCGCAGAAAAAAAGGATCTCAAGAAGATCCTTTGATCTTTTC
TACGGGGTCTGACGCTCAGTGGAACGAAAACTCACGTTAAGGGATTTTGGTCATGAGATTATCAAAAAGG
ATCTTCACCTAGATCCTTTTAAATTAAAAATGAAGTTTTAAATCAATCTAAAGTATATATGAGTAAACTT
GGTCTGACAGTTACCAATGCTTAATCAGTGAGGCACCTATCTCAGCGATCTGTCTATTTCGTTCATCCAT
AGTTGCCTGACTCCCCGTCGTGTAGATAACTACGATACGGGAGGGCTTACCATCTGGCCCCAGTGCTGCA
ATGATACCGCGAGACCCACGCTCACCGGCTCCAGATTTATCAGCAATAAACCAGCCAGCCGGAAGGGCCG
AGCGCAGAAGTGGTCCTGCAACTTTATCCGCCTCCATCCAGTCTATTAATTGTTGCCGGGAAGCTAGAGT
AAGTAGTTCGCCAGTTAATAGTTTGCGCAACGTTGTTGCCATTGCTACAGGCATCGTGGTGTCACGCTCG
TCGTTTGGTATGGCTTCATTCAGCTCCGGTTCCCAACGATCAAGGCGAGTTACATGATCCCCCATGTTGT
GCAAAAAAGCGGTTAGCTCCTTCGGTCCTCCGATCGTTGTCAGAAGTAAGTTGGCCGCAGTGTTATCACT
CATGGTTATGGCAGCACTGCATAATTCTCTTACTGTCATGCCATCCGTAAGATGCTTTTCTGTGACTGGT
GAGTACTCAACCAAGTCATTCTGAGAATAGTGTATGCGGCGACCGAGTTGCTCTTGCCCGGCGTCAATAC
GGGATAATACCGCGCCACATAGCAGAACTTTAAAAGTGCTCATCATTGGAAAACGTTCTTCGGGGCGAAA
ACTCTCAAGGATCTTACCGCTGTTGAGATCCAGTTCGATGTAACCCACTCGTGCACCCAACTGATCTTCA
GCATCTTTTACTTTCACCAGCGTTTCTGGGTGAGCAAAAACAGGAAGGCAAAATGCCGCAAAAAAGGGAA
TAAGGGCGACACGGAAATGTTGAATACTCATACTCTTCCTTTTTCAATATTATTGAAGCATTTATCAGGG
TTATTGTCTCATGAGCGGATACATATTTGAATGTATTTAGAAAAATAAACAAATAGGGGTTCCGCGCACA
TTTCCCCGAAAAGTGCCACCTGAC
Features (pLannotate 1.2.2; 34 found; start..end, strand, type, name):
     31..83      -  misc_feature   bom (fragment): basis of mobility region from pBR322
    238..617     +  enhancer       CMV enhancer: human cytomegalovirus immediate early enhancer
    618..817     +  promoter       CMV promoter: human cytomegalovirus (CMV) immediate early promoter
    835..1015    +  LTR            5' LTR (truncated): truncated 5' long terminal repeat (LTR) from HIV-1
   1062..1187    +  misc_feature   HIV-1 Ψ: packaging signal of human immunodeficiency virus type 1
   1171..1534    +  CDS            HIV-1 gag (fragment): gag protein from human immunodeficiency virus 1; gag
   1680..1913    +  misc_feature   RRE: The Rev response element (RRE) of HIV-1 allows for Rev-dependent mRNA export from the nucleus to the cytoplasm.
   2290..2390    +  CDS            Rev (fragment): human immunodeficiency virus 1 (HIV-1) Rev protein; rev; enhances nuclear export of unspliced and incompletely spliced viral mRNAs
   2440..2557    +  misc_feature   cPPT/CTS: central polypurine tract and central termination sequence of HIV-1
   2609..2675    +  CDS            small t antigen (fragment): SV40 (simian virus 40) small t antigen
   2701..2912    +  promoter       EF-1α core promoter: core promoter for human elongation factor EF-1α
   2913..3022    +  intron         EF-1α intron A (fragment): intron upstream of the start codon of human EF-1α
   3648..3851    +  intron         EF-1α intron A: truncated intron upstream of the start codon of human EF-1α
   3873..4262    +  CDS            CAPSD_BPMS2: Experimental evidence at protein level: Swiss-Prot protein existence level 1. Acts as a translational repressor of viral replicase synthesis late in infection. This latter function is the result of capsid protein interaction with an RNA hairpin which contains the replicase ribosome-binding site. From Escherichia phage MS2 (Bacteriophage MS2).
   4374..5180    +  CDS            recT: RECT_ECOLI - Experimental evidence at protein level: Swiss-Prot protein existence level 1. Binds to single-stranded DNA and also promotes the renaturation of complementary single-stranded DNA. Function in recombination. Has a function similar to that of lambda RedB. From Escherichia coli (strain K12).
   5217..5241    +  misc_feature   MCS (fragment): pBluescript multiple cloning site
   5241..5829    +  misc_feature   WPRE: woodchuck hepatitis virus posttranscriptional regulatory element
   5766..6347    +  CDS            nef (fragment): NEF_HV1H2 - Experimental evidence at protein level: Swiss-Prot protein existence level 1. Extracellular Nef protein targets CD4(+) T-lymphocytes for apoptosis by interacting with CXCR4 surface receptors. From Human immunodeficiency virus type 1 group M subtype B (isolate HXB2) (HIV-1).
   6354..6534    +  LTR            5' LTR (truncated): truncated 5' long terminal repeat (LTR) from HIV-1
   6566..6790    +  polyA_signal   bGH poly(A) signal: bovine growth hormone polyadenylation signal
   6794..6815    +  promoter       SV40 promoter (fragment): SV40 enhancer and early promoter
   6836..7264    +  rep_origin     f1 ori (sequence partly withheld): f1 bacteriophage origin of replication; arrow indicates direction of (+) strand synthesis
   7278..7607    +  promoter       SV40 promoter: SV40 enhancer and early promoter
   7655..7702    +  promoter       EM7 promoter: synthetic bacterial promoter&nbsp
   7721..8095    +  CDS            BleoR: antibiotic-binding protein; Sh ble from Streptoalloteichus hindustanus; confers resistance to bleomycin, phleomycin, and Zeocin™
   8105..8230    +  CDS            ble (fragment): BLE_KLEPN - Experimental evidence at protein level: Swiss-Prot protein existence level 1. Binding protein with a strong affinity to the bleomycin family of antibiotics. Binds to CL990; an antimitotic-antibiotic compound. From Klebsiella pneumoniae.
   8225..8346    +  polyA_signal   SV40 poly(A) signal: SV40 polyadenylation signal
   8419..8435    -  protein_bind   lac operator: The lac repressor binds to the lac operator to inhibit transcription in E. coli. This inhibition can be relieved by adding lactose or isopropyl-β-D-thiogalactopyranoside (IPTG). lac repressor encoded by lacI
   8443..8473    -  promoter       lac promoter: promoter for the E. coli lac operon
   8488..8509    -  protein_bind   CAP binding site: CAP binding activates transcription in the presence of cAMP. E. coli catabolite activator protein
   8522..8614    -  CDS            lacI (fragment): lac repressor; lacI; The lac repressor binds to the lac operator to inhibit transcription in E. coli. This inhibition can be relieved by adding lactose or isopropyl-β-D-thiogalactopyranoside (IPTG).
   8797..9385    -  rep_origin     ori: high-copy-number ColE1/pMB1/pBR322/pUC origin of replication
   9556..10416   -  CDS            AmpR: β-lactamase; bla; confers resistance to ampicillin, carbenicillin, and related antibiotics
  10417..10521   -  promoter       AmpR promoter: bla
