[The description below was written by a language model from this plasmid's Addgene catalogue record and pLannotate feature annotations shown in this document.]
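Description:
pREDIT_MCP-RecT is a 10.5 kb mammalian expression plasmid built on a pLenti lentiviral transfer backbone. It is propagated in E. coli through a high-copy ColE1/pUC-type origin and selected with ampicillin (AmpR under its own bla promoter); an f1 origin is also present. The lentiviral framework is of the third-generation style. A CMV enhancer/promoter drives a truncated HIV-1 5' LTR, followed by the Ψ packaging signal with a gag fragment, the Rev response element and the cPPT/CTS. The cassette is closed by a WPRE, a truncated 3' LTR and a bGH polyadenylation signal. Outside the LTRs sits an SV40 promoter/EM7 promoter–BleoR–SV40 poly(A) unit. It could confer Zeocin-family resistance in mammalian or bacterial cells, but it would not be carried into a packaged viral genome.

The payload is driven by the human EF-1α promoter with its intron A. It encodes the bacteriophage MS2 coat protein (MCP) fused upstream of E. coli RecT, a single-strand annealing protein (SSAP) that binds single-stranded DNA and promotes annealing of complementary strands. According to the catalogue entry, the coding sequence is synthetic and mammalian-optimized, the two domains are joined by an "EXTEN" linker, and a nuclear localization signal follows RecT. The linker and NLS are not separately annotated in the feature table. MCP binds MS2 RNA hairpin aptamers, so the fusion can be recruited to an aptamer-bearing RNA, presumably a guide RNA given the associated work on CRISPR tools. This would bring RecT to a targeted locus. The associated publication concerns the use of microbial SSAPs to improve CRISPR knock-in efficiency and reduce off-target effects. The guide RNA, Cas9 and donor template are not part of this plasmid.
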