Addgene plasmid #164803: pREDIT_MCP-RecT
Purpose: mammalian-optimized expression of SSAP RecT fused to MCP (for MS2 aptamer), pLenti-EF1A-MCP-EXTEN-RecT-NLS
Depositing lab: Le Cong. Depositing organization: Stanford University. Publication: Microbial single-strand annealing proteins enable CRISPR gene-editing tools with improved knock-in efficiencies and reduced off-target effects. Wang C, Cheng JKW, Zhang Q, Hughes NW, Xia Q, Winslow MM, Cong L. Nucleic Acids Res. 2021 Apr 6;49(6):e36. doi: 10.1093/nar/gkaa1264. PubMed 33619540.
Backbone
  Vector backbone: pLenti
  Vector type: Mammalian Expression
Growth in bacteria
  Bacterial resistance: Ampicillin, 100 μg/mL
  Growth temperature: 37°C
  Growth strain: NEB Stable
  Copy number: Unknown
Gene/Insert
  Gene/Insert name: RecT
  Species: Synthetic
Terms and licenses: Academic/Nonprofit Terms; Industry Terms: Not Available to Industry
How to cite: pREDIT_MCP-RecT was a gift from Le Cong (Addgene plasmid # 164803 ; http://n2t.net/addgene:164803 ; RRID:Addgene_164803)
